>Addgene plasmid #63176 | pSR58.6 | depositor full sequence | sequence record 108027 | pSR58.6 sequence 3936 bps
TTGACGGCTAGCTCAGTCCTAGGTACAGTGCTAGCTGTTAAACGCTCCTCGTAAGAACACGGGAAAGCAA
TGAGAATTCTTTTAGTGGAGGATGATTTGCCGCTGGCGGAAACCCTTGCTGAAGCATTGAGTGACCAGCT
TTACACCGTTGATATTGCCACCGACGCTTCCCTCGCCTGGGACTATGCCTCCCGACTGGAATATGACCTC
GTTATTTTGGATGTGATGCTGCCGGAGTTGGACGGGATTACCCTCTGTCAAAAATGGCGATCGCACAGTT
ATTTAATGCCAATTTTGATGATGACAGCCAGGGATACGATCAATGATAAAATCACGGGCTTGGATGCGGG
GGCGGATGATTATGTGGTCAAGCCAGTGGATTTGGGGGAGTTATTTGCCAGGGTGCGAGCTTTGTTGCGT
CGGGGTTGTGCAACGTGCCAACCAGTTTTAGAGTGGGGGCCAATCAGGTTGGATCCAAGCACCTATGAAG
TTAGTTATGACAATGAGGTTTTGTCTTTGACCCGCAAGGAATACAGCATTCTGGAATTACTACTCCGCAA
TGGCCGTCGGGTGCTAAGTCGGAGCATGATTATCGATAGTATCTGGAAGTTGGAGAGTCCCCCAGAGGAA
GATACGGTTAAGGTGCATGTGCGGAGTTTGCGACAAAAATTAAAAAGTGCCGGTTTATCAGCAGATGCCA
TTGAAACGGTCCATGGCATTGGGTATCGTCTGGCCAATTTAACGGAAAAATCTTTGTGCCAAGGGAAAAA
CTAGTAATAATCTAGACCAGGCATCAAATAAAACGAAAGGCTCAGTCGAAAGACTGGGCCTTTCGTTTTA
TCTGTTGTTTGTCGGTGAACGCTCTCTACTAGAGTCACACTGGCTCACCTTCGGGTGGGCCTTTCTGCGT
TTATAGTAAATCACTGCATAATTCGTGTCGCTCAAGGCGCACTCCCGTTCTGGATAATGTTTTTTGCGCC
GACATCATAACGGTTCTGGCAAATATTCTGAAATGAGCTGGTTAGCTAGTCAAGCCCATTGTGCTTTTCT
CTATCAACCTCAGCTTACCTGAAGGGGTGAACAGGTCTGGGTTAATTCATGTTGCGAAATGTAACAGTTT
TAGTCGCATCAGCTAACTTTCCGATTTCTTTACGATTTTCTCCCCCTTTTCTTCAATTTTACTTTGTTAG
GATCGCATTTTTAAAAAGAGGAGAAATACTAGATGCGTAAAGGCGAAGAGCTGTTCACTGGTGTCGTCCC
TATTCTGGTGGAACTGGATGGTGATGTCAACGGTCATAAGTTTTCCGTGCGTGGCGAGGGTGAAGGTGAC
GCAACTAATGGTAAACTGACGCTGAAGTTCATCTGTACTACTGGTAAACTGCCGGTACCTTGGCCGACTC
TGGTAACGACGCTGACTTATGGTGTTCAGTGCTTTGCTCGTTATCCGGACCATATGAAGCAGCATGACTT
CTTCAAGTCCGCCATGCCGGAAGGCTATGTGCAGGAACGCACGATTTCCTTTAAGGATGACGGCACGTAC
AAAACGCGTGCGGAAGTGAAATTTGAAGGCGATACCCTGGTAAACCGCATTGAGCTGAAAGGCATTGACT
TTAAAGAAGACGGCAATATCCTGGGCCATAAGCTGGAATACAATTTTAACAGCCACAATGTTTACATCAC
CGCCGATAAACAAAAAAATGGCATTAAAGCGAATTTTAAAATTCGCCACAACGTGGAGGATGGCAGCGTG
CAGCTGGCTGATCACTACCAGCAAAACACTCCAATCGGTGATGGTCCTGTTCTGCTGCCAGACAATCACT
ATCTGAGCACGCAAAGCGTTCTGTCTAAAGATCCGAACGAGAAACGCGATCATATGGTTCTGCTGGAGTT
CGTAACCGCAGCGGGCATCACGCATGGTATGGATGAACTGTACAAATGATGATAATAATCTAGACCAGGC
ATCAAATAAAACGAAAGGCTCAGTCGAAAGACTGGGCCTTTCGTTTTATCTGTTGTTTGTCGGTGAACGC
TCTCTACTAGAGTCACACTGGCTCACCTTCGGGTGGGCCTTTCTGCGTTTATAGGTACCCGTGGATCCTC
TAGAGTCGACCTGCAGGCATGCAAGCTTCCTAGGCGTTCGGCTGCGGCGAGCGGTATCAGCTCACTCAAA
GGCGGTAATACGGTTATCCACAGAATCAGGGGATAACGCATGCAAGAACATGTGAGCAAAAGGCCAGCAA
AAGGCCAGGAACCGTAAAAAGGCCGCGTTGCTGGCGTTTTTCCATAGGCTCCGCCCCCCTGACGAGCATC
ACAAAAATCGACGCTCAAGTCAGAGGTGGCGAAACCCGACAGGACTATAAAGATACCAGGCGTTTCCCCC
TGGAAGCTCCCTCGTGCGCTCTCCTGTTCCGACCCTGCCGCTTACCGGATACCTGTCCGCCTTTCTCCCT
TCGGGAAGCGTGGCGCTTTCTCAATGCTCACGCTGTAGGTATCTCAGTTCGGTGTAGGTCGTTCGCTCCA
AGCTGGGCTGTGTGCACGAACCCCCCGTTCAGCCCGACCGCTGCGCCTTATCCGGTAACTATCGTCTTGA
GTCCAACCCGGTAAGACACGACTTATCGCCACTGGCAGCAGCCACTGGTAACAGGATTAGCAGAGCGAGG
TATGTAGGCGGTGCTACAGAGTTCTTGAAGTGGTGGCCTAACTACGGCTACACTAGAAGGACAGTATTTG
GTATCTGCGCTCTGCTGAAGCCAGTTACCTTCGGAAAAAGAGTTGGTAGCTCTTGATCCGGCAAACAAAC
CACCGCTGGTAGCGGTGGTTTTTTTGTTTGCAAGCAGCAGATTACGCGCAGAAAAAAAGGATCTCAAGAA
GATCCTTTGATCTTTTCTACGGGGTCTGACGCTCAGTGGAACGAAAACTCACGTTAAGGGATTTTGGTCA
TGACTAGTGCTTGGATTCTCACCAATAAAAAACGCCCGGCGGCAACCGAGCGTTCTGAACAAATCCAGAT
GGAGTTCTGAGGTCATTACTGGATCTATCAACAGGAGTCCAAGCGAGCTCGATATCAAATTACGCCCCGC
CCTGCCACTCATCGCAGTACTGTTGTAATTCATTAAGCATTCTGCCGACATGGAAGCCATCACAGACGGC
ATGATGAACCTGAATCGCCAGCGGCATCAGCACCTTGTCGCCTTGCGTATAATATTTGCCCATGGTGAAA
ACGGGGGCGAAGAAGTTGTCCATATTGGCCACGTTTAAATCAAAACTGGTGAAACTCACCCAGGGATTGG
CTGAGACGAAAAACATATTCTCAATAAACCCTTTAGGGAAATAGGCCAGGTTTTCACCGTAACACGCCAC
ATCTTGCGAATATATGTGTAGAAACTGCCGGAAATCGTCGTGGTATTCACTCCAGAGCGATGAAAACGTT
TCAGTTTGCTCATGGAAAACGGTGTAACAAGGGTGAACACTATCCCATATCACCAGCTCACCGTCTTTCA
TTGCCATACGAAATTCCGGATGAGCATTCATCAGGCGGGCAAGAATGTGAATAAAGGCCGGATAAAACTT
GTGCTTATTTTTCTTTACGGTCTTTAAAAAGGCCGTAATATCCAGCTGAACGGTCTGGTTATAGGTACAT
TGAGCAACTGACTGAAATGCCTCAAAATGTTCTTTACGATGCCATTGGGATATATCAACGGTGGTATATC
CAGTGATTTTTTTCTCCATTTTAGCTTCCTTAGCTCCTGAAAATCTCGATAACTCAAAAAATACGCCCGG
TAGTGATCTTATTTCATTATGGTGAAAGTTGGAACCTCTTACGTGCCGATCAACGTCTCATTTTCGCCAG
ATATCGACGTCTAAGAAACCATTATTATCATGACATTAACCTATAAAAATAGGCGTATCACGAGGCCCTT
TCGTCTTCACCTCGAG
Features (pLannotate 1.2.2; 12 found; start..end, strand, type, name):
      1..25      +  promoter       J23119(SpeI) promoter (fragment): bacterial promoter (Registry of Standard Biological Parts BBa J23119) modified to end with an SpeI site
     70..732     +  CDS            rcaC (fragment): RCAC_MICDP - Protein inferred from homology: Swiss-Prot protein existence level 3. Required for chromatic adaptation. Thought to be a positive regulator of phycobiliproteins. From Microchaete diplosiphon (Fremyella diplosiphon).
    795..866     +  terminator     rrnB T1 terminator: transcription terminator T1 from the E. coli rrnB gene
    882..909     +  terminator     T7Te terminator: phage T7 early transcription terminator
   1223..1936    +  CDS            superfolder GFP: GFP variant that folds robustly even when fused to poorly folded proteins (Pédelacq et al., 2006)
   1963..2034    +  terminator     rrnB T1 terminator: transcription terminator T1 from the E. coli rrnB gene
   2050..2077    +  terminator     T7Te terminator: phage T7 early transcription terminator
   2084..2128    +  misc_feature   MCS (fragment): pUC18/19 multiple cloning site
   2279..2867    -  rep_origin     ori: high-copy-number ColE1/pMB1/pBR322/pUC origin of replication
   2955..3049    -  terminator     lambda t0 terminator: transcription terminator from phage lambda
   3073..3729    -  CDS            cat: CAT_ECOLX - Experimental evidence at protein level: Swiss-Prot protein existence level 1. This enzyme is an effector of chloramphenicol resistance in bacteria. From Escherichia coli. This protein is used as a marker in many commonly used cloning vectors, such as pACYC184.
   3730..3832    -  promoter       cat promoter: promoter of the E. coli cat gene encoding chloramphenicol acetyltransferase
