[The description below was written by a language model from this plasmid's Addgene catalogue record and pLannotate feature annotations shown in this document.]
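Description:
pSR58.6 is a 3,936 bp bacterial expression plasmid for synthetic biology work in Escherichia coli, built on the pProTet.E333 backbone. It replicates from a high-copy ColE1/pUC-type origin and is selected with chloramphenicol through a cat gene driven by its native promoter and followed by the lambda t0 terminator.

The payload consists of two separate transcription units arranged in the same orientation. The first expresses CcaR, a 705 bp response regulator gene from Synechocystis sp. 6803, constitutively. The automated annotation finds a fragment of a J23119-family synthetic constitutive promoter just upstream. It labels the coding region as a fragment of rcaC, a chromatic adaptation regulator from another cyanobacterium, which is a homology-based call that corresponds in position and length to the CcaR insert. The second unit encodes superfolder GFP, a robustly folding GFP variant, placed under the PcpcG2-172 promoter. This promoter is not called as a feature, but presumably lies in the unannotated stretch ahead of the sfGFP coding sequence. Each unit ends in a tandem rrnB T1 and T7Te terminator pair, which insulates the regulator and reporter cassettes from each other and from the backbone.

The plasmid serves as the regulator-plus-output module of a light-switchable two-component system refactored for E. coli: CcaR activates the cpcG2-derived promoter, so sfGFP fluorescence reports pathway activity. The cognate sensor kinase and any chromophore biosynthesis functions are not encoded here and would have to be supplied separately, for example from a compatible second plasmid. The record does not give details of such a partner.
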