Addgene plasmid #63176: pSR58.6
Purpose: Expresses CcaR constitutively and sfGFP under the PcpcG2-172 promoter
Depositing lab: Jeffrey Tabor. Depositing organization: Rice University. Publication: Refactoring and optimization of light-switchable escherichia coli two-component systems. Schmidl SR, Sheth RU, Wu A, Tabor JJ. ACS Synth Biol. 2014 Nov 21;3(11):820-31. doi: 10.1021/sb500273n. Epub 2014 Oct 11. PubMed 25250630.
Backbone
  Vector backbone: pProTet.E333
  Backbone manufacturer: Clontech
  Total vector size (bp): 3936
  Vector type: Bacterial Expression, Synthetic Biology
Growth in bacteria
  Bacterial resistance: Chloramphenicol, 25 μg/mL
  Growth temperature: 37°C
  Growth strain: Top10
  Copy number: High Copy
Gene/Insert 1
  Gene/Insert name: CcaR
  Species: Synechocystis sp. 6803
  Insert size (bp): 705
Gene/Insert 2
  Gene/Insert name: sfGFP (alt name: Superfolder GFP)
  Species: Synthetic
  Insert size (bp): 720
Terms and licenses: Academic/Nonprofit Terms; Industry Terms: Not Available to Industry
How to cite: pSR58.6 was a gift from Jeffrey Tabor (Addgene plasmid # 63176 ; http://n2t.net/addgene:63176 ; RRID:Addgene_63176)
