>Addgene plasmid #63176 | pSR58.6 | addgene partial sequence | sequence record 108024 | pBR322ori-F 5'-GGGAAACGCCTGGTATCTTT-3'
CCACCTCTGACTTGAGCGTCGATTTTTGTGATGCTCGTCAGGGGGGCGGAGCCTATGGAAAAACGCCAGC
AACGCGGCCTTTTTACGGTTCCTGGCCTTTTGCTGGCCTTTTGCTCACATGTTCTTGCATGCGTTATCCC
CTGATTCTGTGGATAACCGTATTACCGCCTTTGAGTGAGCTGATACCGCTCGCCGCAGCCGAACGCCTAG
GAAGCTTGCATGCCTGCAGGTCGACTCTAGAGGATCCACGGGTACCTATAAACGCAGAAAGGCCCACCCG
AAGGTGAGCCAGTGTGACTCTAGTAGAGAGCGTTCACCGACAAACAACAGATAAAACGAAAGGCCCAGTC
TTTCGACTGAGCCTTTCGTTTTATTTGATGCCTGGTCTAGATTATTATCATCATTTGTACAGTTCATCCA
TACCATGCGTGATGCCCGCTGCGGTTACGAACTCCAGCAGAACCATATGATCGCGTTTCTCGTTCGGATC
TTTAGACAGAACGCTTTGCGTGCTCAGATAGTGATTGTCTGGCAGCAGAACAGGACCATCACCGATTGGA
GTGTTTTGCTGGTAGTGATCAGCCAGCTGCACGCTGCCATCCTCCACGTTGTGGCGAATTTTAAAATTCG
CTTTAATGCCATTTTTTTGTTTATCGGCGGTGATGTAAACATTGTGGCTGTTAAAATTGTATTCCAGCTT
ATGGCCCAGGATATTGCCGTCTTCTTTAAAGTCAATGCCTTTCAGCTCAATGCGGTTTACCAGGGTATCG
CCTTCAAATTTCACTTCCGCACGCGTTTTGTACGTGCCGTCATCCTTAAAGGAAATCGTGCGTTCCTGCA
CATAGCCTTCCGGCATGGCGGACTTGAAGAAGTCATGCTGCTTCATATGGTCCGGATAACGAGCAAAGCA
CTGAACACCATAAGTCAGCGTCGTTACCAGAGTCGGCCAAGGTACCGGCAGTTTACCAGTAGTACAGATG
AACTTCAGCGTCAGTTTACCATTAGTTGCGTCACCTTCACCCTCGCCACGCACGG
