>Addgene plasmid #63176 | pSR58.6 | addgene partial sequence | sequence record 108025 | pBRforEco 5'-AATAGGCGTATCACGAGGC-3'
TGACGGCTAGCTCAGTCCTAGGTACAGTGCTAGCTGTTAAACGCTCCTCGTAAGAACACGGGAAAGCAAT
GAGAATTCTTTTAGTGGAGGATGATTTGCCGCTGGCGGAAACCCTTGCTGAAGCATTGAGTGACCAGCTT
TACACCGTTGATATTGCCACCGACGCTTCCCTCGCCTGGGACTATGCCTCCCGACTGGAATATGACCTCG
TTATTTTGGATGTGATGCTGCCGGAGTTGGACGGGATTACCCTCTGTCAAAAATGGCGATCGCACAGTTA
TTTAATGCCAATTTTGATGATGACAGCCAGGGATACGATCAATGATAAAATCACGGGCTTGGATGCGGGG
GCGGATGATTATGTGGTCAAGCCAGTGGATTTGGGGGAGTTATTTGCCAGGGTGCGAGCTTTGTTGCGTC
GGGGTTGTGCAACGTGCCAACCAGTTTTAGAGTGGGGGCCAATCAGGTTGGATCCAAGCACCTATGAAGT
TAGTTATGACAATGAGGTTTTGTCTTTGACCCGCAAGGAATACAGCATTCTGGAATTACTACTCCGCAAT
GGCCGTCGGGTGCTAAGTCGGAGCATGATTATCGATAGTATCTGGAAGTTGGAGAGTCCCCCAGAGGAAG
ATACGGTTAAGGTGCATGTGCGGAGTTTGCGACAAAAATTAAAAAGTGCCGGTTTATCAGCAGATGCCAT
TGAAACGGTCCATGGCATTGGGTATCGTCTGGCCAATTTAACGGAAAAATCTTTGTGCCAAGGGAAAAAC
TAGTAATAATCTAGACCAGGCATCAAATAAAACGAAAGGCTCAGTCGAAAGACTGGGCCTTTCGTTTTAT
CTGTTGTTTGTCGGTGAACGCTCTCTACTAGAGTCACACTGGCTCACCTTCGGGTGGGCCTTTCTGCGTT
TATAGTAAATCACTGCATAATTCGTGTCGCTCAAGGCGCACTCCC
