>Addgene plasmid #63176 | pSR58.6 | addgene partial sequence | sequence record 108026 | pEXT20-F2 5'-GCATAATTCGTGTCGC-3'
ATGTTTTTTGCGCCGACATCATAACGGTTCTGGCAAATATTCTGAAATGAGCTGGTTAGCTAGTCAAGCC
CATTGTGCTTTTCTCTATCAACCTCAGCTTACCTGAAGGGGTGAACAGGTCTGGGTTAATTCATGTTGCG
AAATGTAACAGTTTTAGTCGCATCAGCTAACTTTCCGATTTCTTTACGATTTTCTCCCCCTTTTCTTCAA
TTTTACTTTGTTAGGATCGCATTTTTAAAAAGAGGAGAAATACTAGATGCGTAAAGGCGAAGAGCTGTTC
ACTGGTGTCGTCCCTATTCTGGTGGAACTGGATGGTGATGTCAACGGTCATAAGTTTTCCGTGCGTGGCG
AGGGTGAAGGTGACGCAACTAATGGTAAACTGACGCTGAAGTTCATCTGTACTACTGGTAAACTGCCGGT
ACCTTGGCCGACTCTGGTAACGACGCTGACTTATGGTGTTCAGTGCTTTGCTCGTTATCCGGACCATATG
AAGCAGCATGACTTCTTCAAGTCCGCCATGCCGGAAGGCTATGTGCAGGAACGCACGATTTCCTTTAAGG
ATGACGGCACGTACAAAACGCGTGCGGAAGTGAAATTTGAAGGCGATACCCTGGTAAACCGCATTGAGCT
GAAAGGCATTGACTTTAAAGAAGACGGCAATATCCTGGGCCATAAGCTGGAATACAATTTTAACAGCCAC
AATGTTTACATCACCGCCGATAAACAAAAAAATGGCATTAAAGCGAATTTTAAAATTCGCCACAACGTGG
AGGATGGCAGCGTGCAGCTGGCTGATCACTACCAGCAAAACACTCCAATCGGTGATGGTCCTGTTCTGCT
GCCAGACAATCACTATCTGAGCACGCAAAGCGTTCTGTCTAAAGATCCGAACGAGAAACGCGATCATATG
GTTCTGCTGGAGTTCGTAACCGCAGCGGGCATCACGCATGGTATGGATGAACTGTACAAATGATGATAAT
AATCTAGACCAGGCATCAAATAAAACGAAAGGCT
